>Addgene plasmid #55560 | mTurquoise-Hc-SRC-N-18 | depositor partial sequence | sequence record 85967 | insert sequence
TAACGGTCGGATGCCGCTAGCGCTACCGGACTCAGATCTCGAGACCGCCATGGGTAGCAACAAGAGCAAG
CCCAAGGATGCCAGCCAGCGGCGCCGCAGCCTGGAGCCCGCCGAGAACGTGCACGGCGCTGGCGGGGGCG
CTTTCCCCGCCTCGCAGACCCCCAGCAAGCCAGCCTCGGCCGACGGCCACCGCGGCCCCAGCGCGGCCTT
CGCCCCCGCGGCCGCCGAGCCCAAGCTGTTCGGAGGCTTCAACTCCTCGGACACCGTCACCTCCCCGCAG
AGGGCGGGCCCGCTGGCCGGTGGAGTGACCACCTTTGTGGCCCTCTATGACTATGAGTCTAGGACGGAGA
CAGACCTGTCCTTCAAGAAAGGCGAGCGGCTCCAGATTGTCAACAACACAGAGGGAGACTGGTGGCTGGC
CCACTCGCTCAGCACAGGACAGACAGGCTACATCCCCAGCAACTACGTGGCGCCCTCCGACTCCATCCAG
GCTGAGGAGTGGTATTTTGGCAAGATCACCAGACGGGAGTCAGAGCGGTTACTGCTCAATGCAGAGAACC
CGAGAGGGACCTTCCTCGTGCGAGAAAGTGAGACCACGAAAGGTGCCTACTGCCTCTCAGTGTCTGACTT
CGACAACGCCAAGGGCCTCAACGTGAAGCACTACAAGATCCGCAAGCTGGACAGCGGCGGCTTCTACATC
ACCTCCCGCACCCAGTTCAACAGCCTGCAGCAGCTGGTGGCCTACTACTCCAAACACGCCGATGGCCTGT
GCCACCGCCTCACCACCGTGTGCCCCACGTCCAAGCCGCAGACTCAGGGCCTGGCCAAGGATGCCTGGGA
GATCCCTCGGGAGTCGCTGCGGCTGGAGGTCAAGCTGGGCCAGGGCTGCTTTGGCGAGGTGTGGATGGGG
ACCTGGAACGGTACCACCAGGGTGGCCATCAAAACCCTGAAGCCTGGCACGATGTCTCCAGAGGCCTTCC
TGCAGGAGGCCCAGGTCATGAAGAAGCTGAGGCATGAGAAGCTGGTGCAGTTGTATGCTGTGGTTTCAGA
GGAGCCCATTTACATCGTCACGGAGTACATGAGCAAGGGGAGTTTGCTGGACTTTCTCAAGGGGGAGACA
GGCAAGTACCTGCGGCTGCCTCAGCTGGTGGACATGGCTGCTCAGATCGCCTCAGGCATGGCGTACGTGG
AGCGGATGAACTACGTCCACCGGGACCTTCGTGCAGCCAACATCCTGGTGGGAGAGAACCTGGTGTGCAA
AGTGGCCGACTTTGGGCTGGCTCGGCTCATTGAAGACAATGAGTACACGGCGCGGCAAGGTGCCAAATTC
CCCATCAAGTGGACGGCTCCAGAAGCTGCCCTCTATGGCCGCTTCACCATCAAGTCGGACGTGTGGTCCT
TCGGGATCCTGCTGACTGAGCTCACCACAAAGGGACGGGTGCCCTACCCTGGGATGGTGAACCGCGAGGT
GCTGGACCAGGTGGAGCGGGGCTACCGGATGCCCTGCCCGCCGGAGTGTCCCGAGTCCCTGCACGACCTC
ATGTGCCAGTGCTGGCGGAAGGAGCCTGAGGAGCGGCCCACCTTCGAGTACCTGCAGGCCTTCCTGGAGG
ACTACTTCACGTCCACCGAGCCCCAGTACCAGCCCGGGGAGAACCTCGGGCGGAGTAGGGGTCGCAGAGG
CAGCAAGCGGAAGGGTGGACCGGTCGCCACCATGGTGAGCAAGGGCGAGGAGCTGTTCACCGGGGTGGTG
CCCATCCTGGTCGAGCTGGACGGCGACGTAAACGGCCACAAGTTCAGCGTGTCCGGCGAGGGCGAGGGCG
ATGCCACCTACGGCAAGCTGACCCTGAAGTTCATCTGCACCACCGGCAAGCTGCCCGTGCCCTGGCCCAC
CCTCGTGACCACCCTGTCCTGGGGCGTGCAGTGCTTCGCCCGCTACCCCGACCACATGAAGCAGCACGAC
TTCTTCAAGTCCGCCATGCCCGAAGGCTACGTCCAGGAGCGCACCATCTTCTTCAAGGACGACGGCAACT
ACAAGACCCGCGCCGAGGTGAAGTTCGAGGGCGACACCCTGGTGAACCGCATCGAGCTGAAGGGCATCGA
CTTCAAGGAGGACGGCAACATCCTGGGGCACAAGCTGGAGTACAACTACATCAGCGACAACGTCTATATC
ACCGCCGACAAGCAGAAGAACGGCATCAAGGCCAACTTCAAGATCCGCCACAACATCGAGGACGGCGGCG
TGCAGCTCGCCGACCACTACCAGCAGAACACCCCCATCGGCGACGGCCCCGTGCTGCTGCCCGACAACCA
CTACCTGAGCACCCAGTCCAAGCTGAGCAAAGACCCCAACGAGAAGCGCGATCACATGGTCCTGCTGGAG
TTCGTGACCGCCGCCGGGATCACTCTCGGCATGGACGAGCTGTACAAGTAAAGCGGCCGCGACTTCTAGA
TCATAATCAGCCATACCACATTTGTAGAG
