>Addgene plasmid #55560 | mTurquoise-Hc-SRC-N-18 | addgene partial sequence | sequence record 106115 | C-ter-GFP 5'-CTCCTCGCCCTTGCTCAC-3'
CTTGCTGCCTCTGCGACCCCTACTCCGCCCGAGGTTCTCCCCGGGCTGGTACTGGGGCTCGGTGGACGTG
AAGTAGTCCTCCAGGAAGGCCTGCAGGTACTCGAAGGTGGGCCGCTCCTCAGGCTCCTTCCGCCAGCACT
GGCACATGAGGTCGTGCAGGGACTCGGGACACTCCGGCGGGCAGGGCATCCGGTAGCCCCGCTCCACCTG
GTCCAGCACCTCGCGGTTCACCATCCCAGGGTAGGGCACCCGTCCCTTTGTGGTGAGCTCAGTCAGCAGG
ATCCCGAAGGACCACACGTCCGACTTGATGGTGAAGCGGCCATAGAGGGCAGCTTCTGGAGCCGTCCACT
TGATGGGGAATTTGGCACCTTGCCGCGCCGTGTACTCATTGTCTTCAATGAGCCGAGCCAGCCCAAAGTC
GGCCACTTTGCACACCAGGTTCTCTCCCACCAGGATGTTGGCTGCACGAAGGTCCCGGTGGACGTAGTTC
ATCCGCTCCACGTACGCCATGCCTGAGGCGATCTGAGCAGCCATGTCCACCAGCTGAGGCAGCCGCAGGT
ACTTGCCTGTCTCCCCCTTGAGAAAGTCCAGCAAACTCCCCTTGCTCATGTACTCCGTGACGATGTAAAT
GGGCTCCTCTGAAACCACAGCATACAACTGCACCAGCTTCTCATGCCTCAGCTTCTTCATGACCTGGGCC
TCCTGCAGGAAGGCCTCTGGAGACATCGTGCCAGGCTTCAGGGTTTTGATGGCCACCCTGGTGGTACCGT
T
