[The description below was written by a language model from this plasmid's Addgene catalogue record.]
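Description:
mTurquoise-Hc-SRC-N-18 is a mammalian expression plasmid built on the mTurquoise-N1 backbone (about 4.75 kb without the insert), an N1-style fluorescent protein fusion vector in which the gene of interest is placed upstream of the fluorescent protein coding sequence. It is maintained in E. coli as a high-copy plasmid under kanamycin selection. It also carries a neomycin resistance marker, so transfected mammalian cells can be selected with G418 to make stable lines. No feature table accompanies the record, so the origin of replication and other backbone elements are not itemised. The 3′ sequencing primer named for an SV40 polyadenylation signal suggests that this terminator lies downstream of the fusion.

The insert is human SRC, the non-receptor tyrosine kinase also known as c-SRC or p60-Src, referenced to a RefSeq transcript. It is expressed from the strong constitutive CMV promoter. mTurquoise, a cyan fluorescent protein, is fused to the C terminus of SRC, which leaves the kinase's N terminus free. That end normally carries the lipid modification needed for membrane association, which fits the localisation recorded for the fusion: membrane and vesicles. The "N-18" in the name probably follows a convention indicating the N1-type orientation and a linker length between the two proteins, but the record does not confirm this, and the cloning method is listed as unknown.

The construct serves as a localisation marker for fluorescence imaging of SRC-associated membranes and vesicular compartments in mammalian cells, with excitation at 434 nm and emission at 474 nm.
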