Addgene plasmid #55560: mTurquoise-Hc-SRC-N-18
Purpose: Localization: Membrane/Vesicles, Excitation: 434, Emission: 474
Depositing lab: Michael Davidson. Depositing organization: Florida State University, Tallahassee.
Backbone
  Vector backbone: mTurquoise-N1
  Backbone size w/o insert (bp): 4750
  Vector type: Mammalian Expression
  Selectable markers: Neomycin (select with G418)
Growth in bacteria
  Bacterial resistance: Kanamycin, 50 μg/mL
  Growth temperature: 37°C
  Growth strain: DH5alpha
  Copy number: High Copy
Gene/Insert
  Gene/Insert name: Hc-SRC (alt name: NM_198291.2)
  Species: H. sapiens (human)
  Entrez Gene: SRC (a.k.a. ASV, SRC1, THC6, c-SRC, p60-Src)
  Promoter: CMV
  Tag / fusion protein: mTurquoise (C terminal on backbone)
  Cloning method: Unknown
  Sequencing primers: 5′ CMV-F; 3′ SV40pA-R
Terms and licenses: Academic/Nonprofit Terms; Industry Terms
Depositor comments: . Excitation = 434; Emission = 474
How to cite: mTurquoise-Hc-SRC-N-18 was a gift from Michael Davidson (Addgene plasmid # 55560 ; http://n2t.net/addgene:55560 ; RRID:Addgene_55560)
